>Addgene plasmid #211819 | pEJS1553 pLenti-U1a-SpCas9-miniU6-tracrRNA | addgene full sequence | sequence record 418433 | Addgene NGS Result
GTTACACCCTGTGAGCCTGCATGGGATGGATGACCCGGAGAGAGAAGTATTAGAGTGGAGGTTTGACAGC
CGCCTAGCATTTCATCACATGGCCCGAGAGCTGCATCCGGACTGTACTGGGTCTCTCTGGTTAGACCAGA
TCTGAGCCTGGGAGCTCTCTGGCTAACTAGGGAACCCACTGCTTAAGCCTCAATAAAGCTTGCCTTGAGT
GCTTCAAGTAGTGTGTGCCCGTCTGTTGTGTGACTCTGGTAACTAGAGATCCCTCAGACCCTTTTAGTCA
GTGTGGAAAATCTCTAGCAGGGCCCGTTTAAACCCGCTGATCAGCCTCGACTGTGCCTTCTAGTTGCCAG
CCATCTGTTGTTTGCCCCTCCCCCGTGCCTTCCTTGACCCTGGAAGGTGCCACTCCCACTGTCCTTTCCT
AATAAAATGAGGAAATTGCATCGCATTGTCTGAGTAGGTGTCATTCTATTCTGGGGGGTGGGGTGGGGCA
GGACAGCAAGGGGGAGGATTGGGAAGACAATAGCAGGCATGCTGGGGATGCGGTGGGCTCTATGGCTTCT
GAGGCGGAAAGAACCAGCTGGGGCTCTAGGGGGTATCCCC
[124 nt withheld, positions 601-724]
C
[91 nt withheld, positions 726-816]
A
[49 nt withheld, positions 818-866]
CCTTTGACGTTGGAGTCCACGTTCTTT
[37 nt withheld, positions 894-930]
ACCCTATCTCGGTCTATTCTTTTGATTTATAAGGGATTTTGCCGATTTCGGCCTATTGGTTAAAAAATGA
GCTGATTTAACAAAAATTTAACGCGAATTAATTCTGTGGAATGTGTGTCAGTTAGGGTGTGGAAAGTCCC
CAGGCTCCCCAGCAGGCAGAAGTATGCAAAGCATGCATCTCAATTAGTCAGCAACCAGGTGTGGAAAGTC
CCCAGGCTCCCCAGCAGGCAGAAGTATGCAAAGCATGCATCTCAATTAGTCAGCAACCATAGTCCCGCCC
CTAACTCCGCCCAGTTCCGCCCATTCTCCGCCCCATGGCTGACTAATTTTTTTTATTTATGCAGAGGCCG
AGGCCGCCTCTGCCTCTGAGCTATTCCAGAAGTAGTGAGGAGGCTTTTTTGGAGGCCTAGGCTTTTGCAA
AAAGCTCCCGGGAGCTTGTATATCCATTTTCGGATCTGATCAGCACGTGTTGACAATTAATCATCGGCAT
AGTATATCGGCATAGTATAATACGACAAGGTGAGGAACTAAACCATGGCCAAGTTGACCAGTGCCGTTCC
GGTGCTCACCGCGCGCGACGTCGCCGGAGCGGTCGAGTTCTGGACCGACCGGCTCGGGTTCTCCCGGGAC
TTCGTGGAGGACGACTTCGCCGGTGTGGTCCGGGACGACGTGACCCTGTTCATCAGCGCGGTCCAGGACC
AGGTGGTGCCGGACAACACCCTGGCCTGGGTGTGGGTGCGCGGCCTGGACGAGCTGTACGCCGAGTGGTC
GGAGGTCGTGTCCACGAACTTCCGGGACGCCTCCGGGCCGGCCATGACCGAGATCGGCGAGCAGCCGTGG
GGGCGGGAGTTCGCCCTGCGCGACCCGGCCGGCAACTGCGTGCACTTCGTGGCCGAGGAGCAGGACTGAC
ACGTGCTACGAGATTTCGATTCCACCGCCGCCTTCTATGAAAGGTTGGGCTTCGGAATCGTTTTCCGGGA
CGCCGGCTGGATGATCCTCCAGCGCGGGGATCTCATGCTGGAGTTCTTCGCCCACCCCAACTTGTTTATT
GCAGCTTATAATGGTTACAAATAAAGCAATAGCATCACAAATTTCACAAATAAAGCATTTTTTTCACTGC
ATTCTAGTTGTGGTTTGTCCAAACTCATCAATGTATCTTATCATGTCTGTATACCGTCGACCTCTAGCTA
GAGCTTGGCGTAATCATGGTCATAGCTGTTTCCTGTGTGAAATTGTTATCCGCTCACAATTCCACACAAC
ATACGAGCCGGAAGCATAAAGTGTAAAGCCTGGGGTGCCTAATGAGTGAGCTAACTCACATTAATTGCGT
TGCGCTCACTGCCCGCTTTCCAGTCGGGAAACCTGTCGTGCCAGCTGCATTAATGAATCGGCCAACGCGC
GGGGAGAGGCGGTTTGCGTATTGGGCGCTCTTCCGCTTCCTCGCTCACTGACTCGCTGCGCTCGGTCGTT
CGGCTGCGGCGAGCGGTATCAGCTCACTCAAAGGCGGTAATACGGTTATCCACAGAATCAGGGGATAACG
CAGGAAAGAACATGTGAGCAAAAGGCCAGCAAAAGGCCAGGAACCGTAAAAAGGCCGCGTTGCTGGCGTT
TTTCCATAGGCTCCGCCCCCCTGACGAGCATCACAAAAATCGACGCTCAAGTCAGAGGTGGCGAAACCCG
ACAGGACTATAAAGATACCAGGCGTTTCCCCCTGGAAGCTCCCTCGTGCGCTCTCCTGTTCCGACCCTGC
CGCTTACCGGATACCTGTCCGCCTTTCTCCCTTCGGGAAGCGTGGCGCTTTCTCATAGCTCACGCTGTAG
GTATCTCAGTTCGGTGTAGGTCGTTCGCTCCAAGCTGGGCTGTGTGCACGAACCCCCCGTTCAGCCCGAC
CGCTGCGCCTTATCCGGTAACTATCGTCTTGAGTCCAACCCGGTAAGACACGACTTATCGCCACTGGCAG
CAGCCACTGGTAACAGGATTAGCAGAGCGAGGTATGTAGGCGGTGCTACAGAGTTCTTGAAGTGGTGGCC
TAACTACGGCTACACTAGAAGAACAGTATTTGGTATCTGCGCTCTGCTGAAGCCAGTTACCTTCGGAAAA
AGAGTTGGTAGCTCTTGATCCGGCAAACAAACCACCGCTGGTAGCGGTGGTTTTTTTGTTTGCAAGCAGC
AGATTACGCGCAGAAAAAAAGGATCTCAAGAAGATCCTTTGATCTTTTCTACGGGGTCTGACGCTCAGTG
GAACGAAAACTCACGTTAAGGGATTTTGGTCATGAGATTATCAAAAAGGATCTTCACCTAGATCCTTTTA
AATTAAAAATGAAGTTTTAAATCAATCTAAAGTATATATGAGTAAACTTGGTCTGACAGTTACCAATGCT
TAATCAGTGAGGCACCTATCTCAGCGATCTGTCTATTTCGTTCATCCATAGTTGCCTGACTCCCCGTCGT
GTAGATAACTACGATACGGGAGGGCTTACCATCTGGCCCCAGTGCTGCAATGATACCGCGAGACCCACGC
TCACCGGCTCCAGATTTATCAGCAATAAACCAGCCAGCCGGAAGGGCCGAGCGCAGAAGTGGTCCTGCAA
CTTTATCCGCCTCCATCCAGTCTATTAATTGTTGCCGGGAAGCTAGAGTAAGTAGTTCGCCAGTTAATAG
TTTGCGCAACGTTGTTGCCATTGCTACAGGCATCGTGGTGTCACGCTCGTCGTTTGGTATGGCTTCATTC
AGCTCCGGTTCCCAACGATCAAGGCGAGTTACATGATCCCCCATGTTGTGCAAAAAAGCGGTTAGCTCCT
TCGGTCCTCCGATCGTTGTCAGAAGTAAGTTGGCCGCAGTGTTATCACTCATGGTTATGGCAGCACTGCA
TAATTCTCTTACTGTCATGCCATCCGTAAGATGCTTTTCTGTGACTGGTGAGTACTCAACCAAGTCATTC
TGAGAATAGTGTATGCGGCGACCGAGTTGCTCTTGCCCGGCGTCAATACGGGATAATACCGCGCCACATA
GCAGAACTTTAAAAGTGCTCATCATTGGAAAACGTTCTTCGGGGCGAAAACTCTCAAGGATCTTACCGCT
GTTGAGATCCAGTTCGATGTAACCCACTCGTGCACCCAACTGATCTTCAGCATCTTTTACTTTCACCAGC
GTTTCTGGGTGAGCAAAAACAGGAAGGCAAAATGCCGCAAAAAAGGGAATAAGGGCGACACGGAAATGTT
GAATACTCATACTCTTCCTTTTTCAATATTATTGAAGCATTTATCAGGGTTATTGTCTCATGAGCGGATA
CATATTTGAATGTATTTAGAAAAATAAACAAATAGGGGTTCCGCGCACATTTCCCCGAAAAGTGCCACCT
GACGTCGACGGATCGGGAGATCTCCCGATCCCCTATGGTGCACTCTCAGTACAATCTGCTCTGATGCCGC
ATAGTTAAGCCAGTATCTGCTCCCTGCTTGTGTGTTGGAGGTCGCTGAGTAGTGCGCGAGCAAAATTTAA
GCTACAACAAGGCAAGGCTTGACCGACAATTGCATGAAGAATCTGCTTAGGGTTAGGCGTTTTGCGCTGC
TTCGCGATGTACGGGCCAGATATACGCGTTGACATTGATTATTGACTAGTTATTAATAGTAATCAATTAC
GGGGTCATTAGTTCATAGCCCATATATGGAGTTCCGCGTTACATAACTTACGGTAAATGGCCCGCCTGGC
TGACCGCCCAACGACCCCCGCCCATTGACGTCAATAATGACGTATGTTCCCATAGTAACGCCAATAGGGA
CTTTCCATTGACGTCAATGGGTGGAGTATTTACGGTAAACTGCCCACTTGGCAGTACATCAAGTGTATCA
TATGCCAAGTACGCCCCCTATTGACGTCAATGACGGTAAATGGCCCGCCTGGCATTATGCCCAGTACATG
ACCTTATGGGACTTTCCTACTTGGCAGTACATCTACGTATTAGTCATCGCTATTACCATGGTGATGCGGT
TTTGGCAGTACATCAATGGGCGTGGATAGCGGTTTGACTCACGGGGATTTCCAAGTCTCCACCCCATTGA
CGTCAATGGGAGTTTGTTTTGGCACCAAAATCAACGGGACTTTCCAAAATGTCGTAACAACTCCGCCCCA
TTGACGCAAATGGGCGGTAGGCGTGTACGGTGGGAGGTCTATATAAGCAGCGCGTTTTGCCTGTACTGGG
TCTCTCTGGTTAGACCAGATCTGAGCCTGGGAGCTCTCTGGCTAACTAGGGAACCCACTGCTTAAGCCTC
AATAAAGCTTGCCTTGAGTGCTTCAAGTAGTGTGTGCCCGTCTGTTGTGTGACTCTGGTAACTAGAGATC
CCTCAGACCCTTTTAGTCAGTGTGGAAAATCTCTAGCAGTGGCGCCCGAACAGGGACTTGAAAGCGAAAG
GGAAACCAGAGGAGCTCTCTCGACGCAGGACTCGGCTTGCTGAAGCGCGCACGGCAAGAGGCGAGGGGCG
GCGACTGGTGAGTACGCCAAAAATTTTGACTAGCGGAGGCTAGAAGGAGAGAGATGGGTGCGAGAGCGTC
AGTATTAAGCGGGGGAGAATTAGATCGCGATGGGAAAAAATTCGGTTAAGGCCAGGGGGAAAGAAAAAAT
ATAAATTAAAACATATAGTATGGGCAAGCAGGGAGCTAGAACGATTCGCAGTTAATCCTGGCCTGTTAGA
AACATCAGAAGGCTGTAGACAAATACTGGGACAGCTACAACCATCCCTTCAGACAGGATCAGAAGAACTT
AGATCATTATATAATACAGTAGCAACCCTCTATTGTGTGCATCAAAGGATAGAGATAAAAGACACCAAGG
AAGCTTTAGACAAGATAGAGGAAGAGCAAAACAAAAGTAAGACCACCGCACAGCAAGCGGCCGCTGATCT
TCAGACCTGGAGGAGGAGATATGAGGGACAATTGGAGAAGTGAATTATATAAATATAAAGTAGTAAAAAT
TGAACCATTAGGAGTAGCACCCACCAAGGCAAAGAGAAGAGTGGTGCAGAGAGAAAAAAGAGCAGTGGGA
ATAGGAGCTTTGTTCCTTGGGTTCTTGGGAGCAGCAGGAAGCACTATGGGCGCAGCGTCAATGACGCTGA
CGGTACAGGCCAGACAATTATTGTCTGGTATAGTGCAGCAGCAGAACAATTTGCTGAGGGCTATTGAGGC
GCAACAGCATCTGTTGCAACTCACAGTCTGGGGCATCAAGCAGCTCCAGGCAAGAATCCTGGCTGTGGAA
AGATACCTAAAGGATCAACAGCTCCTGGGGATTTGGGGTTGCTCTGGAAAACTCATTTGCACCACTGCTG
TGCCTTGGAATGCTAGTTGGAGTAATAAATCTCTGGAACAGATTTGGAATCACACGACCTGGATGGAGTG
GGACAGAGAAATTAACAATTACACAAGCTTAATACACTCCTTAATTGAAGAATCGCAAAACCAGCAAGAA
AAGAATGAACAAGAATTATTGGAATTAGATAAATGGGCAAGTTTGTGGAATTGGTTTAACATAACAAATT
GGCTGTGGTATATAAAATTATTCATAATGATAGTAGGAGGCTTGGTAGGTTTAAGAATAGTTTTTGCTGT
ACTTTCTATAGTGAATAGAGTTAGGCAGGGATATTCACCATTATCGTTTCAGACCCACCTCCCAACCCCG
AGGGGACCCGACAGGCCCGAAGGAATAGAAGAAGAAGGTGGAGAGAGAGACAGAGACAGATCCATTCGAT
TAGTGAACGGATCGGCACTGCGTGCGCCAATTCTGCAGACAAATGGCAGTATTCATCCACAATTTTAAAA
GAAAAGGGGGGATTGGGGGGTACAGTGCAGGGGAAAGAATAGTAGACATAATAGCAACAGACATACAAAC
TAAAGAATTACAAAAACAAATTACAAAAATTCAAAATTTTCGGGTTTATTACAGGGACAGCAGAGATCCA
GTTTGGTTAATTAGCTAGCAAAAAAAGCACCGACTCGGTGCCACTTTTTCAAGTTGATAACGGACTAGCC
TTATTTTAACTTGCTATGCTCGGTGTTTCGTCCTTTCCACAAGATATATAAAGCCAAGAAATCGAAATAC
TTTCAAGTTACGGTAAGCTATCGTATATGCAAATATGAAGGAATCATGGGAAATAGGCCCTCTTCCTGCC
CGACCTTGACGTCGACTCTAGAATGGAGGCGGTACTATGTAGATGAGAATTCAGGAGCAAACTGGGAAAA
GCAACTGCTTCCAAATATTTGTGATTTTTACAGTGTAGTTTTGGAAAAACTCTTAGCCTACCAATTCTTC
TAAGTGTTTTAAAATGTGGGAGCCAGTACACATGAAGTTATAGAGTGTTTTAATGAGGCTTAAATATTTA
CCGTAACTATGAAATGCTACGCATATCATGCTGTTCAGGCTCCGTGGCCACGCAACTCATACTTAAGCAG
ACAGTGGTTCAAAGTTTTTTTCTTCCATTTCAGGTGTCGTGAACACCGCCACCATGGACAAGAAGTACTC
CATTGGGCTCGATATCGGTACCAACAGCGTCGGCTGGGCCGTCATTACGGACGAGTACAAGGTGCCGAGC
AAAAAATTCAAAGTTCTGGGCAATACCGATCGCCACAGCATAAAGAAGAACCTCATTGGAGCCCTCCTGT
TCGACTCCGGGGAGACGGCCGAAGCCACGCGGCTCAAAAGAACAGCACGGCGCAGATATACCCGCAGAAA
GAATCGGATCTGCTACCTGCAGGAGATCTTTAGTAATGAGATGGCTAAGGTGGATGACTCTTTCTTCCAT
AGGCTGGAGGAGTCCTTTTTGGTGGAGGAGGATAAAAAGCACGAGCGCCACCCAATCTTTGGCAATATCG
TGGACGAGGTGGCGTACCATGAAAAGTACCCAACCATATATCATCTGAGGAAGAAGCTGGTAGACAGTAC
TGATAAGGCTGACTTGCGGTTGATCTATCTCGCGCTGGCGCACATGATCAAATTTCGGGGACACTTCCTC
ATCGAGGGGGACCTGAACCCAGACAACAGCGATGTCGACAAACTCTTTATCCAACTGGTTCAGACTTACA
ATCAGCTTTTCGAGGAGAACCCGATCAACGCATCCGGCGTTGACGCCAAAGCAATCCTGAGCGCTAGGCT
GTCCAAATCCCGGCGGCTCGAAAACCTCATCGCACAGCTCCCTGGGGAGAAGAAGAACGGCCTGTTTGGT
AATCTTATCGCCCTGTCACTCGGGCTGACCCCCAACTTTAAATCTAACTTCGACCTGGCCGAAGATGCCA
AGCTGCAACTGAGCAAAGACACCTACGATGATGATCTCGACAATCTGCTGGCCCAGATCGGCGACCAGTA
CGCAGACCTTTTTTTGGCGGCAAAGAACCTGTCAGACGCCATTCTGCTGAGTGATATTCTGCGAGTGAAC
ACGGAGATCACCAAAGCTCCGCTGAGCGCTAGTATGATCAAGCGCTATGATGAGCACCACCAAGACTTGA
CTTTGCTGAAGGCCCTTGTCAGACAGCAACTGCCTGAGAAGTACAAGGAAATTTTCTTCGATCAGTCTAA
AAATGGCTACGCCGGATACATTGACGGCGGAGCAAGCCAGGAGGAATTTTACAAATTTATTAAGCCCATC
TTGGAAAAAATGGACGGCACCGAGGAGCTGCTGGTAAAGCTGAACAGAGAAGATCTGTTGCGCAAACAGC
GCACTTTCGACAATGGAAGCATCCCCCACCAGATTCACCTGGGCGAACTGCACGCTATCCTCAGGCGGCA
AGAGGATTTCTACCCCTTTTTGAAAGATAACAGGGAAAAGATTGAGAAAATCCTCACATTTCGGATACCC
TACTATGTAGGCCCCCTCGCTCGGGGAAATTCCAGATTCGCGTGGATGACTCGCAAATCAGAAGAGACCA
TCACTCCCTGGAACTTCGAGGAAGTCGTGGATAAGGGGGCCTCTGCCCAGTCCTTCATCGAAAGGATGAC
TAACTTTGATAAAAATCTGCCTAACGAAAAGGTGCTTCCTAAACACTCTCTGCTGTACGAGTACTTCACA
GTTTATAACGAGCTCACCAAGGTCAAATACGTCACAGAAGGGATGAGAAAGCCAGCATTCCTGTCTGGAG
AGCAGAAGAAAGCTATCGTGGACCTCCTCTTCAAGACGAACCGGAAAGTTACCGTGAAACAGCTCAAAGA
AGACTATTTCAAAAAGATTGAATGTTTCGACTCTGTTGAAATCAGCGGAGTGGAGGATCGCTTCAACGCA
TCCCTGGGAACGTATCACGATCTCCTGAAAATCATTAAAGACAAGGACTTCCTGGACAATGAGGAGAACG
AGGACATTCTTGAGGACATTGTCCTCACCCTTACGTTGTTTGAAGATAGGGAGATGATTGAAGAACGCTT
GAAAACTTACGCTCATCTCTTCGACGACAAAGTCATGAAACAGCTCAAGAGACGCCGATATACAGGATGG
GGGCGGCTGTCAAGAAAACTGATCAATGGCATCCGAGACAAGCAGAGTGGAAAGACAATCCTGGATTTTC
TTAAGTCCGATGGATTTGCCAACCGGAACTTCATGCAGTTGATCCATGATGACTCTCTCACCTTTAAGGA
GGACATCCAGAAAGCACAAGTTTCTGGCCAGGGGGACAGTCTTCACGAGCACATCGCTAATCTTGCAGGT
AGCCCAGCTATCAAAAAGGGAATACTGCAGACCGTTAAGGTCGTGGATGAACTCGTCAAAGTAATGGGAA
GGCATAAGCCCGAGAATATCGTTATCGAGATGGCCCGAGAGAACCAAACTACCCAGAAGGGACAGAAGAA
CAGTAGGGAAAGGATGAAGAGGATTGAAGAGGGTATAAAAGAACTGGGGTCCCAAATCCTTAAGGAACAC
CCAGTTGAAAACACCCAGCTTCAGAATGAGAAGCTCTACCTGTACTACCTGCAGAACGGCAGGGACATGT
ACGTGGATCAGGAACTGGACATCAACCGGTTGTCCGACTACGACGTGGATCATATCGTGCCCCAAAGCTT
TCTCAAAGATGATTCTATTGATAATAAAGTGTTGACAAGATCCGATAAAAATAGAGGGAAGAGTGATAAC
GTCCCCTCAGAAGAAGTTGTCAAGAAAATGAAAAATTATTGGCGGCAGCTGCTGAACGCCAAACTGATCA
CACAACGGAAGTTCGATAATCTGACTAAGGCTGAACGAGGTGGCCTGTCTGAGTTGGATAAAGCCGGCTT
CATCAAAAGGCAGCTTGTTGAGACACGCCAGATCACCAAGCACGTGGCCCAAATTCTCGATTCACGCATG
AACACCAAGTACGATGAAAATGACAAACTGATTCGAGAGGTGAAAGTTATTACTCTGAAGTCTAAGCTGG
TCTCAGATTTCAGAAAGGACTTTCAGTTTTATAAGGTGAGAGAGATCAACAATTACCACCATGCGCATGA
TGCCTACCTGAATGCAGTGGTAGGCACTGCACTTATCAAAAAATATCCCAAGCTGGAATCTGAATTTGTT
TACGGAGACTATAAAGTGTACGATGTTAGGAAAATGATCGCAAAGTCTGAGCAGGAAATAGGCAAGGCCA
CCGCTAAGTACTTCTTTTACAGCAATATTATGAATTTTTTCAAGACCGAGATTACACTGGCCAATGGAGA
GATTCGGAAGCGACCACTTATCGAAACAAACGGAGAAACAGGAGAAATCGTGTGGGACAAGGGTAGGGAT
TTCGCGACAGTCCGCAAGGTCCTGTCCATGCCGCAGGTGAACATCGTTAAAAAGACCGAAGTACAGACCG
GAGGCTTCTCCAAGGAAAGTATCCTCCCGAAAAGGAACAGCGACAAGCTGATCGCACGCAAAAAAGATTG
GGACCCCAAGAAATACGGCGGATTCGATTCTCCTACAGTCGCTTACAGTGTACTGGTTGTGGCCAAAGTG
GAGAAAGGGAAGTCTAAAAAACTCAAAAGCGTCAAGGAACTGCTGGGCATCACAATCATGGAGCGATCCA
GCTTCGAGAAAAACCCCATCGACTTTCTCGAAGCGAAAGGATATAAAGAGGTCAAAAAAGACCTCATCAT
TAAGCTGCCCAAGTACTCTCTCTTTGAGCTTGAAAACGGCCGGAAACGAATGCTCGCTAGTGCGGGCGAG
CTGCAGAAAGGTAACGAGCTGGCACTGCCCTCTAAATACGTTAATTTCTTGTATCTGGCCAGCCACTATG
AAAAGCTCAAAGGGTCTCCCGAAGATAATGAGCAGAAGCAGCTGTTCGTGGAACAACACAAACACTACCT
TGATGAGATCATCGAGCAAATAAGCGAGTTCTCCAAAAGAGTGATCCTCGCCGACGCTAACCTCGATAAG
GTGCTTTCTGCTTACAATAAGCACAGGGATAAGCCCATCAGGGAGCAGGCAGAAAACATTATCCACTTGT
TTACTCTGACCAACTTGGGCGCGCCTGCAGCCTTCAAGTACTTCGACACCACCATAGACAGAAAGCGGTA
CACCTCTACAAAGGAGGTCCTGGACGCCACACTGATTCATCAGTCAATTACGGGGCTCTATGAAACAAGA
ATCGACCTCTCTCAGCTCGGTGGAGACGAGGATCCCGCCGCCAAGCGCGTGAAGCTGGACGGCGCAACAA
ACTTCTCTCTGCTGAAACAAGCCGGAGATGTCGAAGAGAATCCTGGACCGATGGCCAAGCCTTTGTCTCA
AGAAGAATCCACCCTCATTGAAAGAGCAACGGCTACAATCAACAGCATCCCCATCTCTGAAGACTACAGC
GTCGCCAGCGCAGCTCTCTCTAGCGACGGCCGCATCTTCACTGGTGTCAATGTATATCATTTTACTGGGG
GACCTTGTGCAGAACTCGTGGTGCTGGGCACTGCTGCTGCTGCGGCAGCTGGCAACCTGACTTGTATCGT
CGCGATCGGAAATGAGAACAGGGGCATCTTGAGCCCCTGCGGACGGTGCCGACAGGTGCTTCTCGATCTG
CATCCTGGGATCAAAGCCATAGTGAAGGACAGTGATGGACAGCCGACGGCAGTTGGGATTCGTGAATTGC
TGCCCTCTGGTTATGTGTGGGAGGGCTAAGAATTCGATATCAAGCTTATCGGTAATCAACCTCTGGATTA
CAAAATTTGTGAAAGATTGACTGGTATTCTTAACTATGTTGCTCCTTTTACGCTATGTGGATACGCTGCT
TTAATGCCTTTGTATCATGCTATTGCTTCCCGTATGGCTTTCATTTTCTCCTCCTTGTATAAATCCTGGT
TGCTGTCTCTTTATGAGGAGTTGTGGCCCGTTGTCAGGCAACGTGGCGTGGTGTGCACTGTGTTTGCTGA
CGCAACCCCCACTGGTTGGGGCATTGCCACCACCTGTCAGCTCCTTTCCGGGACTTTCGCTTTCCCCCTC
CCTATTGCCACGGCGGAACTCATCGCCGCCTGCCTTGCCCGCTGCTGGACAGGGGCTCGGCTGTTGGGCA
CTGACAATTCCGTGGTGTTGTCGGGGAAATCATCGTCCTTTCCTTGGCTGCTCGCCTGTGTTGCCACCTG
GATTCTGCGCGGGACGTCCTTCTGCTACGTCCCTTCGGCCCTCAATCCAGCGGACCTTCCTTCCCGCGGC
CTGCTGCCGGCTCTGCGGCCTCTTCCGCGTCTTCGCCTTCGCCCTCAGACGAGTCGGATCTCCCTTTGGG
CCGCCTCCCCGCATCGATACCGTCGACCTCGAGACCTAGAAAAACATGGAGCAATCACAAGTAGCAATAC
AGCAGCTACCAATGCTGATTGTGCCTGGCTAGAAGCACAAGAGGAGGAGGAGGTGGGTTTTCCAGTCACA
CCTCAGGTACCTTTAAGACCAATGACTTACAAGGCAGCTGTAGATCTTAGCCACTTTTTAAAAGAAAAGG
GGGGACTGGAAGGGCTAATTCACTCCCAACGAAGACAAGATATCCTTGATCTGTGGATCTACCACACACA
AGGCTACTTCCCTGATTGGCAGAACTACACACCAGGGCCAGGGATCAGATATCCACTGACCTTTGGATGG
TGCTACAAGCTAGTACCAGTTGAGCAAGAGAAGGTAGAAGAAGCCAATGAAGGAGAGAACACCCGCTT
Features (pLannotate 1.2.2; 36 found; start..end, strand, type, name):
    119..299     +  LTR            5' LTR (truncated): truncated 5' long terminal repeat (LTR) from HIV-1
    331..555     +  polyA_signal   bGH poly(A) signal: bovine growth hormone polyadenylation signal
    559..580     +  promoter       SV40 promoter (fragment): SV40 enhancer and early promoter
    601..1029    +  rep_origin     f1 ori (sequence partly withheld): f1 bacteriophage origin of replication; arrow indicates direction of (+) strand synthesis
   1056..1127    +  promoter       SV40 promoter (fragment): SV40 enhancer and early promoter
   1128..1199    +  promoter       SV40 promoter (fragment): SV40 enhancer and early promoter
   1203..1337    +  rep_origin     SV40 ori: SV40 origin of replication
   1399..1446    +  promoter       EM7 promoter: synthetic bacterial promoter&nbsp
   1465..1839    +  CDS            BleoR: antibiotic-binding protein; Sh ble from Streptoalloteichus hindustanus; confers resistance to bleomycin, phleomycin, and Zeocin™
   1849..1974    +  CDS            ble (fragment): BLE_KLEPN - Experimental evidence at protein level: Swiss-Prot protein existence level 1. Binding protein with a strong affinity to the bleomycin family of antibiotics. Binds to CL990; an antimitotic-antibiotic compound. From Klebsiella pneumoniae.
   1969..2090    +  polyA_signal   SV40 poly(A) signal: SV40 polyadenylation signal
   2161..2183    -  protein_bind   lac operator (fragment): The lac repressor binds to the lac operator to inhibit transcription in E. coli. This inhibition can be relieved by adding lactose or isopropyl-β-D-thiogalactopyranoside (IPTG). lac repressor encoded by lacI
   2187..2217    -  promoter       lac promoter: promoter for the E. coli lac operon
   2232..2253    -  protein_bind   CAP binding site: CAP binding activates transcription in the presence of cAMP. E. coli catabolite activator protein
   2266..2358    -  CDS            lacI (fragment): lac repressor; lacI; The lac repressor binds to the lac operator to inhibit transcription in E. coli. This inhibition can be relieved by adding lactose or isopropyl-β-D-thiogalactopyranoside (IPTG).
   2541..3129    -  rep_origin     ori: high-copy-number ColE1/pMB1/pBR322/pUC origin of replication
   3300..4160    -  CDS            AmpR: β-lactamase; bla; confers resistance to ampicillin, carbenicillin, and related antibiotics
   4161..4265    -  promoter       AmpR promoter: bla
   4324..4376    -  misc_feature   bom (fragment): basis of mobility region from pBR322
   4531..4910    +  enhancer       CMV enhancer: human cytomegalovirus immediate early enhancer
   4911..5110    +  promoter       CMV promoter: human cytomegalovirus (CMV) immediate early promoter
   5128..5308    +  LTR            5' LTR (truncated): truncated 5' long terminal repeat (LTR) from HIV-1
   5355..5480    +  misc_feature   HIV-1 Ψ: packaging signal of human immunodeficiency virus type 1
   5464..5827    +  CDS            HIV-1 gag (fragment): gag protein from human immunodeficiency virus 1; gag
   5973..6206    +  misc_feature   RRE: The Rev response element (RRE) of HIV-1 allows for Rev-dependent mRNA export from the nucleus to the cytoplasm.
   6583..6683    +  CDS            Rev (fragment): human immunodeficiency virus 1 (HIV-1) Rev protein; rev; enhances nuclear export of unspliced and incompletely spliced viral mRNAs
   6733..6850    +  misc_feature   cPPT/CTS: central polypurine tract and central termination sequence of HIV-1
   6907..6970    -  misc_RNA       tracrRNA (fragment): trans-activating CRISPR RNA for the Streptococcus pyogenes CRISPR/Cas9 system
   6980..7038    -  promoter       U6 promoter (fragment): RNA polymerase III promoter for human U6 snRNA
   7039..7082    -  promoter       U6 promoter (fragment): RNA polymerase III promoter for human U6 snRNA
   7368..7403    +  intron         EF-1α intron A (fragment): truncated intron upstream of the start codon of human EF-1α
   7424..11527   +  CDS            cas9: CAS9_STRP1 - Also known as csn1 From Streptococcus pyogenes serotype M1.
  11621..12019   +  CDS            BSD: blasticidin S deaminase; Aspergillus terreus BSD; confers resistance to blasticidin
  12020..12041   +  misc_feature   MCS (fragment): pBluescript multiple cloning site
  12044..12632   +  misc_feature   WPRE: woodchuck hepatitis virus posttranscriptional regulatory element
  12569..112     +  CDS            nef (fragment) (across the origin): NEF_HV1H2 - Experimental evidence at protein level: Swiss-Prot protein existence level 1. Extracellular Nef protein targets CD4(+) T-lymphocytes for apoptosis by interacting with CXCR4 surface receptors. From Human immunodeficiency virus type 1 group M subtype B (isolate HXB2) (HIV-1).
