[The description below was written by a language model from this plasmid's Addgene catalogue record and pLannotate feature annotations shown in this document.]
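Description:
pEJS1553 pLenti-U1a-SpCas9-miniU6-tracrRNA is a 13,038 bp HIV-1-based lentiviral transfer plasmid for mammalian expression, built to make stable cell lines that constitutively produce Streptococcus pyogenes Cas9 and its tracrRNA. In bacteria it is maintained through a high-copy ColE1/pUC-type origin and selected with ampicillin via the β-lactamase gene. The backbone also carries an f1 origin, an SV40 origin/promoter region, and an EM7-driven bleomycin/Zeocin resistance cassette located outside the packaged region. Viral genomic RNA is transcribed from a CMV enhancer/promoter fused to a truncated 5' LTR. This is followed by the Ψ packaging signal with a partial gag sequence, the Rev response element for nuclear export of unspliced RNA, and the cPPT/CTS element. A WPRE lies upstream of the truncated 3' LTR and enhances transcript expression, and a bGH polyadenylation signal follows the LTR.

The roughly 5.1 kb payload, assembled by Gibson cloning, contains two divergent expression units. On the reverse strand, a shortened U6 (miniU6) RNA polymerase III promoter drives the SpCas9 tracrRNA. On the forward strand, the catalogue names a U1a promoter as driving the Cas9 coding sequence; the annotation software did not label this promoter, detecting only a short EF-1α intron fragment just upstream of Cas9. A blasticidin S deaminase gene sits closely downstream of Cas9, allowing blasticidin selection of transduced cells, though the record does not state how the two coding sequences are linked. Because no crRNA or guide spacer is encoded, cells carrying the integrated cassette need a separately supplied crRNA to target editing. This fits the associated study of self-delivering, chemically modified CRISPR RNAs.
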