Addgene plasmid #211819: pEJS1553 pLenti-U1a-SpCas9-miniU6-tracrRNA
Purpose: lentiviral vector expressing SpCas9 and tracrRNA for stable cell line extablishment
Depositing lab: Erik Sontheimer. Depositing organization: University of Massachusetts, Worcester. Publication: Self-delivering, chemically modified CRISPR RNAs for AAV co-delivery and genome editing in vivo. Zhang H, Kelly K, Lee J, Echeverria D, Cooper D, Panwala R, Amrani N, Chen Z, Gaston N, Wagh A, Newby GA, Xie J, Liu DR, Gao G, Wolfe SA, Khvorova A, Watts JK, Sontheimer EJ. Nucleic Acids Res. 2023 Nov 30:gkad1125. doi: 10.1093/nar/gkad1125. PubMed 38033325.
Backbone
  Vector backbone: lentiviral vector
  Backbone size w/o insert (bp): 7918
  Total vector size (bp): 13038
  Vector type: Mammalian Expression, Lentiviral
  Selectable markers: Blasticidin
Growth in bacteria
  Bacterial resistance: Ampicillin, 100 μg/mL
  Growth temperature: 30°C
  Growth strain: NEB Stable
  Copy number: Unknown
Gene/Insert
  Gene/Insert name: SpCas9, tracrRNA and blasticidin resistance gene
  Species: Synthetic
  Insert size (bp): 5120
  Promoter: U1a promoter and miniU6 promoter
  Cloning method: Gibson Cloning
  Sequencing primers: 5′ GATATCGAATTCTTAGCCCTCCCA; 3′ TAGCTAGCAAAAAAAGCACCGAC
Terms and licenses: Academic/Nonprofit Terms; Industry Terms: Not Available to Industry
Depositor comments: Please visit https://doi.org/10.1101/2023.03.20.533459 for bioRxiv preprint.
How to cite: pEJS1553 pLenti-U1a-SpCas9-miniU6-tracrRNA was a gift from Erik Sontheimer (Addgene plasmid # 211819 ; http://n2t.net/addgene:211819 ; RRID:Addgene_211819)
